>Addgene plasmid #243733 | pAWP78-PVCpnf_pvc13-Ad5_pvc10-Cas9 | addgene full sequence | sequence record 484640 | Addgene NGS Result
GAGATGATGATAAGAATGGTCAGTCACCAGATAAAATGATCTCTGGTCAATTTTAGGAAAGCTGAAAAAA
CCTGACCAAATGCGTCGTAAATTCTATGCTTAGAAAGACTCGGTGCCAGTGTAATACCTAAGATATGGTT
TTTATTTCCATATCTGTTCGAAAACTTAGAAATAACAAGTTCAACAATAACCAGGGACTTTAAATATCGG
ATCCTTGTCGGGAAGATGCGTGATCTGATCCTTCAACTCAGCAAAAGTTCGATTTATTCAACAAAGCCGC
CGTCCCGTCAAGTCAGCGTAATGCTCTGCCAGTGTTACAACCAATTAACCAATTCTGATTAGAAAAACTC
ATCGAGCATCAAATGAAACTGCAATTTATTCATATCAGGATTATCAATACCATATTTTTGAAAAAGCCGT
TTCTGTAATGAAGGAGAAAACTCACCGAGGCAGTTCCATAGGATGGCAAGATCCTGGTATCGGTCTGCGA
TTCCGACTCGTCCAACATCAATACAACCTATTAATTTCCCCTCGTCAAAAATAAGGTTATCAAGTGAGAA
ATCACCATGAGTGACGACTGAATCCGGTGAGAATGGCAAAAGCTTATGCATTTCTTTCCAGACTTGTTCA
ACAGGCCAGCCATTACGCTCGTCATCAAAATCACTCGCATCAACCAAACCGTTATTCATTCGTGATTGCG
CCTGAGCGAGACGAAATACGCGATCGCTGTTAAAAGGACAATTACAAACAGGAATCGAATGCAACCGGCG
CAGGAACACTGCCAGCGCATCAACAATATTTTCACCTGAATCAGGATATTCTTCTAATACCTGGAATGCT
GTTTTCCCGGGGATCGCAGTGGTGAGTAACCATGCATCATCAGGAGTACGGATAAAATGCTTGATGGTCG
GAAGAGGCATAAATTCCGTCAGCCAGTTTAGTCTGACCATCTCATCTGTAACATCATTGGCAACGCTACC
TTTGCCATGTTTCAGAAACAACTCTGGCGCATCGGGCTTCCCATACAATCGATAGATTGTCGCACCTGAT
TGCCCGACATTATCGCGAGCCCATTTATACCCATATAAATCAGCATCCATGTTGGAATTTAATCGCGGCC
TCGAGCAAGACGTTTCCCGTTGAATATGGCTCATAACACCCCTTGTATTACTGTTTATGTAAGCAGACAG
TTTTATTGTTCATGATGATATATTTTTATCTTGTGCAATGTAACATCAGAGATTTTGAGACACAACGTGG
CTTTCGACTTCCGGCAAGCTATACGCGCCCTAGAATTGTCAATTTTAATCCTCTGTTTATCGGCAGTTCG
TAGAGCGCGCCGTGCGTCCCGAGCGATACTGAGCGAAGCAAGTGCGTCGAGCAGTGCCCGCTTGTTCCTG
AAATGCCAGTAAAGCGCTGGCTGCTGAACCCCCAGCCGGAACTGACCCCACAAGGCCCTAGCGTTTGCAA
TGCACCAGGTCATCATTGACCCAGGCGTGTTCCACCAGGCCGCTGCCTCGCAACTCTTCGCAGGCTTCGC
CGACCTGCTCGCGCCACTTCTTCACGCGGGTGGAATCCGATCCGCACATGAGGCGGAAGGTTTCCAGCTT
GAGCGGGTACGGCTCCCGGTGCGAGCTGAAATAGTCGAACATCCGTCGGGCCGTCGGCGACAGCTTGCGG
TACTTCTCCCATATGAATTTCGTGTAGTGGTCGCCAGCAAACAGCACGACGATTTCCTCGTCGATCAGGA
CCTGGCAACGGGACGTTTTCTTGCCACGGTCCAGGACGCGGAAGCGGTGCAGCAGCGACACCGATTCCAG
GTGCCCAACGCGGTCGGACGTGAAGCCCATCGCCGTCGCCTGTAGGCGCGACAGGCATTCCTCGGCCTTC
GTGTAATACCGGCCATTGATCGACCAGCCCAGGTCCTGGCAAAGCTCGTAGAACGTGAAGGTGATCGGCT
CGCCGATAGGGGTGCGCTTCGCGTACTCCAACACCTGCTGCCACACCAGTTCGTCATCGTCGGCCCGCAG
CTCGACGCCGGTGTAGGTGATCTTCACGTCCTTGTTGACGTGGAAAATGACCTTGTTTTGCAGCGCCTCG
CGCGGGATTTTCTTGTTGCGCGTGGTGAACAGGGCAGAGCGGGCCGTGTCGTTTGGCATCGCTCGCATCG
TGTCCGGCCACGGCGCAATATCGAACAAGGAAAGCTGCATTTCCTTGATCTGCTGCTTCGTGTGTTTCAG
CAACGCGGCCTGCTTGGCCTCGCTGACCTGTTTTGCCAGGTCCTCGCCGGCGGTTTTTCGCTTCTTGGTC
GTCATAGTTCCTCGCGTGTCGATGGTCATCGACTTCGCCAAACCTGCCGCCTCCTGTTCGAGACGACGCG
AACGCTCCACGGCGGCCGATGGCGCGGGCAGGGCAGGGGGAGCCAGTTGCACGCTGTCGCGCTCGATCTT
GGCCGTAGCTTGCTGGACCATCGAGCCGACGGACTGGAAGGTTTCGCGGGGCGCACGCATGACGGTGCGG
CTTGCGATGGTTTCGGCATCCTCGGCGGAAAACCCCGCGTCGATCAGTTCTTGCCTGTATGCCTTCCGGT
CAAACGTCCGATTCATTCACCCTCCTTGCGGGATTGCCCCGACTCACGCCGGGGCAATGTGCCCTTATTC
CTGATTTGACCCGCCTGGTGCCTTGGTGTCCAGATAATCCACCTTATCGGCAATGAAGTCGGTCCCGTAG
ACCGTCTGGCCGTCCTTCTCGTACTTGGTATTCCGAATCTTGCCCTGCACGAATACCAGCTCCGCGAAGT
CGCTCTTCTTGATGGAGCGCATGGGGACGTGCTTGGCAATCACGCGCACCCCCCGGCCGTTTTAGCGGCT
AAAAAAGTCATGGCTCTGCCCTCGGGCGGACCACGCCCATCATGACCTTGCCAAGCTCGTCCTGCTTCTC
TTCGATCTTCGCCAGCAGGGCGAGGATCGTGGCATCACCGAACCGCGCCGTGCGCGGGTCGTCGGTGAGC
CAGAGTTTCAGCAGGCCGCCCAGGCGGCCCAGGTCGCCATTGATGCGGGCCAGCTCGCGGACGTGCTCAT
AGTCCACGACGCCCGTGATTTTGTAGCCCTGGCCGACGGCCAGCAGGTAGGCCTACAGGCTCATGCCGGC
CGCCGCCGCCTTTTCCTCAATCGCTCTTCGTTCGTCTGGAAGGCAGTACACCTTGATAGGTGGGCTGCCC
TTCCTGGTTGGCTTGGTTTCATCAGCCATCCGCTTGCCCTCATCTGTTACGCCGGCGGTAGCCGGCCAGC
CTCGCAGAGCAGGATTCCCGTTGAGCACCGCCAGGTGCGAATAAGGGACAGTGAAGAAGGAACACCCGCT
CGCGGGTGGGCCTACTTCACCTATCCTGCCCGGCTGACGCCGTTGGATACACCAAGGAAAGTCTACACGA
ACCCTTTGGCAAAATCCTGTATATCGTGCGAAAAAGGATGGATATACCGAAAAAATCGCTATAATGACCC
CGAAGCAGGGTTATGCAGCGGAAAAGATCCGTCGACCCTTTCCGACGCTCACCGGGCTGGTTGCCCTCGC
CGCTGGGCTGGCGGCCGTCTATGGCCCTGCAAACGCGCCAGAAACGCCGTCGAAGCCGTGTGCGAGACAC
CGCGGCCGCCGGCGTTGTGGATACCTCGCGGAAAACTTGGCCCTCACTGACAGATGAGGGGCGGACGTTG
ACACTTGAGGGGCCGACTCACCCGGCGCGGCGTTGACAGATGAGGGGCAGGCTCGATTTCGGCCGGCGAC
GTGGAGCTGGCCAGCCTCGCAAATCGGCGAAAACGCCTGATTTTACGCGAGTTTCCCACAGACGATGTGG
ACAAGCCTGGGGATAAGTGCCCTGCGGTATTGACACTTGAGGGGCGCGACTACTGACAGATGAGGGGCGC
GATCCTTGACACTTGAGGGGCAGAGTGCTGACAGATGAGGGGCGCACCTATTGACATTTGAGGGGCTGTC
CACAGGCAGAAAATCCAGCATTTGCAAGGGTTTCCGCCCGTTTTTCGGCCACCGCTAACCTGTCTTTTAA
CCTGCTTTTAAACCAATATTTATAAACCTTGTTTTTAACCAGGGCTGCGCCCTGTGCGCGTGACCGCGCA
CGCCGAAGGGGGGTGCCCCCCCTTCTCGAACCCTCCCGGCCCGCTAACGCGGGCCTCCCATCCCCCCAGG
GGCTGCGCCCCTCGGCCGCGAACGGCCTCACCCCAAAAATGGCAGCCAAGCTGACCCGCTAGGGACGTGA
AGTCGATTCCTTCGATGGTTAGCAATCAAAGACTCAGAGTGCTGTCTGGAGCGTGAATCTAACGGTACGT
ATCTCGATTGCTCGGTCGCTATTCGCACTCTGCGAAAGTTCGTACCGCTCATTCACTAGGTTGCGAATCA
TGACCAAAATCCCTTAACGTGAGTTTTCGTTCCACTGAGCGTCAGACCCCGTAGAAAAGATCAAAGGATC
TTCTTGAGATCCTTTTTTTCTGCGCGTAATCTGCTGCTTGCAAACAAAAAAACCACCGCTACCAGCGGTG
GTTTGTTTGCCGGATCAAGAGCTACCAACTCTTTTTCCGAAGGTAACTGGCTTCAGCAGAGCGCAGATAC
CAAATACTGTTCTTCTAGTGTAGCCGTAGTTAGGCCACCACTTCAAGAACTCTGTAGCACCGCCTACATA
CCTCGCTCTGCTAATCCTGTTACCAGTGGCTGCTGCCAGTGGCGATAAGTCGTGTCTTACCGGGTTGGAC
TCAAGACGATAGTTACCGGATAAGGCGCAGCGGTCGGGCTGAACGGGGGGTTCGTGCACACAGCCCAGCT
TGGAGCGAACGACCTACACCGAACTGAGATACCTACAGCGTGAGCTATGAGAAAGCGCCACGCTTCCCGA
AGGGAGAAAGGCGGACAGGTATCCGGTAAGCGGCAGGGTCGGAACAGGAGAGCGCACGAGGGAGCTTCCA
GGGGGAAACGCCTGGTATCTTTATAGTCCTGTCGGGTTTCGCCACCTCTGACTTGAGCGTCGATTTTTGT
GATGCTCGTCAGGGGGGCGGAGCCTATGGAAAAACGCCAGCAACGCGGCCTTTTTACGGTTCCTGGCCTT
TTGCTGGCCTTTTGCTCACATGTTCTTTCCTGCGTTATCCCCTGATTCTGTGGATAACCGTATTACCGCC
TTTGAGTGAGCTGTCGCGAATGCATCTAGATATAATTACATCTTCATCATTCGGTATTTTAAATGACATA
TATCCTCCTTCCGAATAGTTTTAATGGTGATGTTCGATTGGACAGTGTTTTCCATTATTAAAATTTTAAG
TATCACATCATGTTTAATGAAGGATTGATGTTTATTAGAATATTCATAATAGCTTTGTCTTTGCCTCTAT
GTAAATGAAATTGCATAAAAAGCAAATTGCATTATTGGCAATGTACTTATTCTGGATTTTTCGGCACGAT
AAATTATTGGTGTAAGTTTTATATCATGAGTAAAAATTCGGAATGATATTCCTGTCATTTTGTGGCGGTA
GCGTTACTCAAGATATTATCCTACATCATATGTTGATTATTGTAATCAATCGAGCTATTTTTTGTCTAAA
AAGGGGCTTTTATGTCTACAAGTACATCTCAAATTGCGGTTGAATATCCTATTCCTGTCTATCGCTTTAT
TGTTTCTGTCGGAGATGAGAAAATTCCATTTAATAGTGTTTCAGGATTAGATATTAGTTATGACACCATT
GAATACCGAGATGGTGTTGGTAATTGGTTCAAAATGCCGGGTCAGAGTCAGAGCACTAATATCACCTTGC
GTAAAGGCGTTTTCCCGGGGAAAACAGAACTGTTTGATTGGATTAACTCTATTCAGCTTAATCAGGTAGA
GAAAAAGGATATTACCATCAGTTTAACTAATGATGCAGGTACCGAATTATTAATGACCTGGAATGTTTCT
AATGCTTTTCCCACTTCATTGACTTCACCTTCATTTGATGCCACCAGTAATGATATTGCAGTACAGGAAA
TTACGCTGATGGCAGATCGGGTGATTATGCAGGCTGTTTGAAGCATTGATATTTAATCATCTCATATAAG
GGAACTTTTATGACAACCGTTACCAGTTATCCTGGCGTTTATATTGAAGAATTAAATAGCCTGGCCTTGT
CAGTTTCAAATAGCGCCACAGCGGTTCCTGTTTTTGCTGTGGACGAACAAAACCAATATATTAGTGAAGA
TAATGCAATCCGTATTAATTCGTGGATGGATTATCTTAATCTGATTGGCAATTTTAATAATGAAGACAAA
TTAGATGTTTCTGTGCGTGCTTATTTTGCCAATGGAGGTGGATATTGTTATCTCGTCAAAACAACGAGTT
TAGAAAAAATTATTCCAACCTTGGATGATGTAACCTTATTGGTTGCTGCGGGCGAAGATATTAAAACGAC
AGTAGATGTTTTATGTCAGCCAGGAAAAGGGTTATTCGCAGTCTTTGATGGCCCTGAAACAGAGTTGACT
ATCAACGGTGCGGAAGAGGCAAAACAAGCCTATACCGCCACACCATTCGCTGCGGTTTATTATCCTTGGT
TGAAAGCGGATTGGGCTAACATAGATATTCCACCCAGTGCAGTGATGGCGGGAGTTTATGCATCGGTGGA
TTTATCCCGTGGTGTATGGAAAGCGCCTGCCAATGTTGCGTTGAAAGGGGGCCTGGAACCTAAATTTTTA
GTCACGGATGAATTGCAGGGTGAATATAACACTGGCCGCGCTATCAATATGATTCGTAATTTCAGTAACA
CAGGTACTACGGTTTGGGGTGCAAGAACCCTGGAAGATAAAGACAATTGGCGTTATGTTCCAGTGCGACG
CTTGTTTAATTCTGTGGAGCGGGATATCAAGCGTGCCATGAGCTTTGCTATGTTCGAGCCTAATAATCAG
CCTACTTGGGAGCGGGTACGGGCGGCGATTAGCAACTACCTTTATAGCCTGTGGCAACAGGGGGGATTAG
CTGGCAGCAAAGAAGAAGACGCTTATTTTGTGCAAATTGGTAAAGGTATAACGATGACACAGGAGCAGAT
TGATGCAGGGCAAATGATTGTTAAAGTCGGTTTGGCTGCTGTACGGCCTGCGGAATTTATCATTCTCCAG
TTTACGCAAGATGTAGAACAGCGTTAATCATATGATTATGAGGAGTTATCATGTCTGCTATTCTGAAAGC
GCCTGGCGTTTATATTGAAGAAGACGCTTCCCTAGCGTTGTCTGTCAGTAACAGCGCGACTGCCGTGCCT
GTTTTTATCGGAAAATTTACTCCGACAGTGGTTGATTCAATCCAAGTCTGTACCCGTATCAGCAACTGGC
TTGAATTCACTTCCTCTTTTTCCCTAGCTCCAACAGTTGAGATTGTTGTCCAATCTAACACTGAATCTGA
ATCTGAATCTGAAACTTACCACTATATTGAGACAATCAATCTATCTCCAGCTGTGGAAGCATTGCGACTC
TATTTTCAAAATGGCGGAGGAGCTTGCTATATCTACCCATTAAATGATGCTGAAGATGAATTGGTTCTGG
CGGCCATACCAGAAGTCATTGAACAGAAAGGTGATATTACTCTGTTGGTTTGCCCGGAACTCGATCTGGA
TTACAAAACTAAGATCTATGGCGCAGTGAGCTCACTGTTGAATGATAACAAAGTGGGCTATTTCCTGATT
GCGGATAGCAATGATGGAGAATCTGTGTCAGGAGTATGGAATAGTGCTAAGGCCGCCGCCTATTATCCCC
AGTTGGAAACTAACCTAAAATTTTCCACGTTGCCTGGGGATAAGGACATTCGTATCAGCGGTTATCAGGA
TGATGATGAAACACATAAACCGAAAAACTTGGATGAGCTCAGGACAATCAACGAGGCGTTGGCACAGGAT
ATTGATGCAAGATTGCTCGAGGAGAAACAACGTGCTGTCATCATTCCGCCAAGTGCTGCCATTGCGGGCA
TTTATTGCCAAACGGATAATCGTCGCGGTGTTTGGAAAGCGCCAGCCAACGTTGCGCTCACAGGGATCGG
GAGTTTGCTTGATAAGGTAGACGATGAACGGCAGGGAGAGATGAATGACAAGGGAATCAATGTCATCCGT
TCATTTACCGACCGTGGTTTTATGGTCTGGGGAGCCCGTACTTGTGTGGACGCTGCCAACATCAGCTGGC
GTTATATTCCTGTTCGTCGCCTGTTCAATTCCGTTGAACGAGATATCCGCCAGGCGCTACGCGCTGTGTT
GTTTGAAACTAATAGTCAGCCTACCTGGGTACGTGCTAAGGCTGCCGTTGATCAATATCTTTATACCCTT
TGGCAGAAAAATGCATTGATGGGTGCTCGCCCGGAAGAAGCTTATTTTGTGCAAATTGGTCAGGATATCA
CCATGTCCGAGGCTGATATTAAACAGGGTAAGATGATCATGACTGTTGGTTTGGCAGCAGTGCGGCCAGC
TGAGTTCATCATTCTGCAATTTACGCAGGATGTTGTTCAGTAATCTCCATGACTAAACGCCAGGCACTGT
ATTGACAGTGCCTACTCTAACCATCTTGGAGGAGGTGATGATGATGGAGAGACTCCAACCGGGTGTGACT
TTAACAGAAAGTATAATCACGATGGGTCAGCAAGAGATACCCAGTGCTGTGCCGGTGTTTATTGGTTACA
CCGTTCGTTATCCGGAACAATCGGAAGCATCAGTCCGTATCGACAGTTTGGCCGAGTATACCAGCCTGTT
TGGTGACGACCATGTGATGATGTTTGCTGTCAGGCACTATTTTGATAATGGCGGGCAACAGGCATTTGTT
TTACCCCTGAAGGACAATATGCCATCAGTGGAGATGACCACAGCTGAAGCGGAAAATCTGATAGCCGCAT
TGCGCTCTGCTACGGTTAGCGAAGCCATTGGTGGGCATAGTCAGATTACACTGATTTTGGTACCGGATAT
GGCTCGGCTTAATGACAGTGATATTGATGACTCCTCAACCCAGGTAAGCCTGTGGTCCCAAGGCTGGGAG
GCGCTGCTGCAATTGAGTCAGGTTAGGCCCAACCTCTTTGTGCTGTTAGATGCGCCGGATAATGTTGAAC
AGGCGCAGAAGTGTATGACAACGCTATCGTCAGATTATCGTCAATGGGGGGCAGCATATTGGCCTCGTCT
GGAAACTACCTATCAGAAAGAAATATCTGGCAAGGACAATGAATCTCAGGGAATTTTCCAGGGGACTGTT
CTGTCACCCACAGCCGCGGTCGCAGCGGTAATTCAACGCACGGATAACGACGCGGGTGTTTGGAAAGCAC
CGGCCAATATTGCCTTATCCCAGGTTATTCGACCTGTTAAATCTTATCTTCAGGGAAGTGTACTGTTTAA
CAGCAGCGGCACTTCGCTCAATGTGATCCGCAGTTTCCCAGGTAAGGGCATACGGGTATGGGGATGCCGC
ACTCTGGAAAACACGGATAATACGCAGTGGCGCTATCTGCAAACACGTCGGCTGGTTTCCTATGTAACAG
CGCATTTGACCCAATTGGCTCGCATGTATGTCTTCGAGCCAAATAATGAACTTACCTGGATGAAGTTAAA
AGGACAAAGTTACAACTGGTTACGGCAATTATGGTTGCAGGGTGGCTTGTATGGTTCACAGGAGGATGAG
GCATTTAACATTCTGTTAGGCGTAAACGAGACGATGACTGAGGATGATGTTCGTGCAGGAAAAATGATCA
TGAAAGTTGAGTTGGCTGTGTTGTTTCCTGCCGAATTTATTGAGATCAGTTTGGTGTTTAATACCCAAAC
AGAGGCGCTGTCTTAAGAAGGAAAAAGTACGATGAACGATTATTACACACCCGTGGTATCCCATCGTTTT
ATGGCGAGTTTTATTTTTAACCGCATTCCCGATCCGCTGGATATTCGTTTTCAGCGTATCTCTGGCCTTA
GTCGGGAACTACAGGTGACTCAGTACAGTGAGGGAGGAGAAAATGCCCGTAATAACTATTTAGCTGAGAA
AATCCAACACGGTACGTTGACTTTGGAACGGGGCGTGATGACAGTCTCGCCATTGACCTGGATGTTTGAT
CGGGTATTGAGTGGTGAAAAAATCGCTTATGCCGATGTGGTGGTGATGCTACTGAATGAAAATTCACTGC
CATTGTCCAGTTGGACGTTGAGCAATGCGCTGCCGGTACGCTGGCAAACCAGCGACTTTGACGCTAACAG
CAATGCCATATTGGTGAATACCCTTGAATTGCGTTACCAGGATATGCGCTGGCTTGGAGTCAAAATATGA
CAGTAGAAATCAGAGAGTTACTTATCCAGGCAAAGGTAGTGCCATCAACACGACCGACTGAATCAGAACG
GCAAAACCATTCTTTGATACAGGAAAGTCTGGATGAGGCGACTTGGGTGGAAACGATAAAACGCGAAGTG
TTGGCCGCATTACGCGATGAGGAAGGGTGGCGTCCATGAGTCTGATTGAACGTGGTTTAGCTAAGCTGAC
AATTAATGCTTATAAGGATAGGGAAGGGAAGATACGGGCAGGAACGTTGCAGGCCATGTATAACCCTGAC
TCCTTGCAACTGGATTACCAAACGGATTATCAGCAATCCCAAGCGATTAATAGCGAAAAGCAAAGTAGCA
TTTATGTACAGGCCAAGCCCGCAGGGTTATCACTTGAATTAATTTTTGATGCCACGATGCCGGGTAACAA
AACCCCCATTGAAGAGCAGCTCATGCAGCTCAAGCAACTGTGCAGTGTGGATGCAACCAGTAACGAGACG
CGATTCCTGCAAGTTAAATGGGGCAAAATGCGTTGGGAAAGTCGGGGTTACTTTGCTGGCAGGGCCAAGA
GTTTGTCTGTGAATTACACTTTGTTTGATCGTGATGCGACTCCCTTGAGGGTACGGGTAATATTGGCATT
AGTGGCTGATGAAAGTCTGGTGTTGCAGGAGACTGAACAAAATCTGCAATCTCCGGCAAAAATCGCATTA
CGCATACAGGATGGGGTATCTCTGGCTCTGATGGCAGCCAGTACGGCATCAACATTGTCAGGCGGTGTGG
ATTATCTGACGCTGGCCTGGCAAAACGGTCTGGATAATCTCAATGGGTTCGTTCCGGGTGAAATATTGCA
GGCCACCAGGGGAGACGAATCATGAGCCACCAACTGAAAATTATTGCAGATGGTAAGGCACTGTCACTTT
TGGCCGCGGTAGATGTGGACACCTGTTATCGGGTTAACAGTATACCTTCTGCGACATTGAAACTGAGCGT
ACCGGATAGGCCACTCTCTTCTTTCAGTCAGACGGATGTTCAGACAGAACTGGCCCACTGTCAGGTAGGG
AAAACCCTGCGTCTGGAATTGATTGATGGTAGCAAAAAATGGGTGCTGTTTAATGGTCTTATTACCCGTA
AGGCTCTGAGAATTAAGAATAAGCAATTATTGCTCACTCTGGTTGTCAAGCATCGGTTGCAACTGATGGT
GGATACCCAGCATTCACAGCTGTTTAAAGACAAAAGCGAAAAAGCGATCTTAAGCACGCTATTGAATCAG
ACCGGAATCAATGCTCGCTTCGGAAAGATAGCGGCGTTAGATCAAAAGCATGAACAGATGGTGCAATTTC
GTTGTTCAGACTGGCATTTTCTGTTGTGCCGACTGTCGGCAACCGGTGCATGGTTGTTACCTGCCATAGA
AGACGTTCAGTTTGTTCAACCTGATGCTCTGAAATCAAACTCAGCCTATACCTTGAAGAGCAGGGGGGAT
GAGAACAAAGACATCGTTGTCAAGGATGCTTACTGGCAGTTTGACAATCAAATCAACCCCGCTTTGCTGG
AAGTCAGTGGCTGGGATATCAGTAAGCAGCAGGTACAATCAGGCGGTCGCTACGGAAAAATCGCGTTGGG
TAAGGCGGCACTCTCTCCTGATGGATTGGCATCCCTTAATAAAACGGGTTGGGACATTTGTTATAGCAGT
CCGTTAACAACCCAGGAAAGCGGTTATCTGGCACAGGGATTATTGCTTAACCAGCGCATTTCTGGGGTGA
CAGGAGAATTTTTGCTCAAAGGAGATGGGCGTTACCAGTTGGGAGACAACATTCAGCTGACTGGATTTGG
TTCACAGTTAGATGGTACGGCAAGCATTACTGAGGTTCGCCACCGTCTTAATCGGCGAATTGATTGGGAA
ACCACGGTGAGCATTGGTTTACAACATGAATATTTGCCGATATTACCTGATGCTCCCGAACTACATATTG
CGACAGTAGCGAAATATCAGCAGGACAGTGCGGTGTTAAACCGTATCCCCATTATTCTGCCGGTACTGAA
TCGTCCCAATGAATTTTTGTGGGCCAGATTGGGGAAACCTTATGCTAGCCATGAAAGCGGTTTCTGTTTT
TACCCAGAGCCAGGTGACGAAGTTATTATTGGTTTTTTTGAAAATGATCCGCGTTATCCAGTTATTTTAG
GTGCTATGCATAATCCGAAAAATAAGGCCCCTTTTGAACCAACCCAAGATAATAGGGAAAAAGTATTGAT
CGTTAAAAAAGGTGAAGCGCAACAACAATTAGTCATTGATGGCAAAGAGAAAATGATCCGAATTAATGCG
GGTGAAAATCAAATAATGCTTCAGCAAGATAAAGACATTTCTCTGTCAACGAAAAAAGAATTAACACTGA
AAGCGCAGACAATGAATGCCACGATGGATAAATCATTGGCAATGTCCGGGAAAAACAGTGTTGAAATCAA
AGGCGCAAAAATTAATCTTACCCAATGAAAGGTGACGATGAATGGAAAATCAAATACTGACACAACTCTA
TGGTCGTGGTTGGGCTTTTCCTCCGGTCTTTTCCCTTGAAAAGGGGGTAGAGATGGCTGAAGGGGCGGAA
GATGTGAGACAAAGTTTGCAGATTCTGTTTAGTACTGAGCCGGGGGAACGTCTTATGCGTGAAAATTATG
GCTGCGGATTAAATGATTTTATGTTTGAAAATATCCGCAATGAACTTATTGCTGAAATTGAATCCCATAT
CCATGACAACGTATTACGATATGAACCCCGGGCTGATATGACTGATATTCAGGTTCGTCAATCCCCTGGC
ATGGGGAATACTTTGCAAGTGCAGGTCATGTATCGCCTGAGAGGGAGTGATATCAATCAACAAATCCAGG
GAGTACTTGCACTGAGTGAAGGCCGGGTGACGGAGGTAGTATGAGTGAAGCGATTGTGGTGGATGGTGAC
GTGTTACAGTTTGATCCCAACTTTGGCAATCGGCAGGTGACGGTTCCCAGCCCAGGAAAAATTAGCGGCA
CAGGACATGCGCAGGTAAGTGGAAAAAAAGTGTGTATTCTGGGGGATGAGAAACAGGTCAGGGTTTCTGC
AACCTATATTACAACAACACATACTACGCCGGGAACAGGAACCATTACTATCAGTGCTCTGGATGCTGGC
CAGCAGGCCCTTCAGTGTACCAGTGGGGCGGCTTTAATTATCAAGGGGCAGCAATTTACGGCGATGTTTA
CGCCTGAATTGCCAGCCATGAATAATACAGTGACTCCGCCACAACCGGATGTTACGACACCTTCATCAGG
AAAAGGACGTTTTATCACTCAACAAAATTTTGCTACCGTAAATGGTGGTTCAGGTGGTGGTGGTAGCGGT
GGTGGCGGTTCTGGCGGTGGCGGTAGTGGCGGAGGTGGAAGCGGAGGCGGTGGAAGTGGCGGTGCACCGA
AAAAGAAACGCAAAGTTGGTATTCATGGTGTTCCGGCAGCAATGGATAAGAAATACTCAATAGGCTTAGA
TATCGGCACAAATAGCGTCGGATGGGCGGTGATCACTGATGAATATAAGGTTCCGTCTAAAAAGTTCAAG
GTTCTGGGAAATACAGACCGCCACAGTATCAAAAAAAATCTTATAGGGGCTCTTTTATTTGACAGTGGAG
AGACAGCGGAAGCGACTCGTCTCAAACGGACAGCTCGTAGAAGGTATACACGTCGGAAGAATCGTATTTG
TTATCTACAGGAGATTTTTTCAAATGAGATGGCGAAAGTAGATGATAGTTTCTTTCATCGACTTGAAGAG
TCTTTTTTGGTGGAAGAAGACAAGAAGCATGAACGTCATCCTATTTTTGGAAATATAGTAGATGAAGTTG
CTTATCATGAGAAATATCCAACTATCTATCATCTGCGAAAAAAATTGGTAGATTCTACTGATAAAGCGGA
TTTGCGCTTAATCTATTTGGCCTTAGCGCATATGATTAAGTTTCGTGGTCATTTTTTGATTGAGGGAGAT
TTAAATCCTGATAATAGTGATGTGGACAAACTATTTATCCAGTTGGTACAAACCTACAATCAATTATTTG
AAGAAAACCCTATTAACGCAAGTGGAGTAGATGCTAAAGCGATTCTTTCTGCACGATTGAGTAAATCAAG
ACGATTAGAAAATCTCATTGCTCAGCTCCCCGGTGAGAAGAAAAATGGCTTATTTGGGAATCTCATTGCT
TTGTCATTGGGTTTGACCCCTAATTTTAAATCAAATTTTGATTTGGCAGAAGATGCTAAATTACAGCTTT
CAAAAGATACTTACGATGATGATTTAGATAATTTATTGGCGCAAATTGGAGATCAATATGCTGATTTGTT
TTTGGCAGCTAAGAATTTATCAGATGCTATTTTACTTTCAGATATCCTAAGAGTAAATACTGAAATAACT
AAGGCTCCCCTATCAGCTTCAATGATTAAACGCTACGATGAACATCATCAAGACTTGACTCTTTTAAAAG
CTTTAGTTCGACAACAACTTCCAGAAAAGTATAAAGAAATCTTTTTTGATCAATCAAAAAACGGATATGC
AGGTTATATTGATGGGGGAGCTAGCCAAGAAGAATTTTATAAATTTATCAAACCAATTTTAGAAAAAATG
GATGGTACTGAGGAATTATTGGTGAAACTAAATCGTGAAGATTTGCTGCGCAAGCAACGGACCTTTGACA
ACGGCTCTATTCCCCATCAAATTCACTTGGGTGAGCTGCATGCTATTTTGAGAAGACAAGAAGACTTTTA
TCCATTTTTAAAAGACAATCGTGAGAAGATTGAAAAAATCTTGACTTTTCGAATTCCTTATTATGTTGGT
CCATTGGCGCGTGGCAATAGTCGTTTTGCATGGATGACTCGGAAGTCTGAAGAAACAATTACCCCATGGA
ATTTTGAAGAAGTTGTCGATAAAGGTGCTTCAGCTCAATCATTTATTGAACGCATGACAAACTTTGATAA
AAATCTTCCAAATGAAAAAGTACTACCAAAACATAGTTTGCTTTATGAGTATTTTACGGTTTATAACGAA
TTGACAAAGGTCAAATATGTTACTGAAGGAATGCGAAAACCAGCATTTCTTTCAGGTGAACAGAAGAAAG
CCATTGTTGATTTACTCTTCAAAACAAATCGAAAAGTAACCGTTAAGCAATTAAAAGAAGATTATTTCAA
AAAAATAGAATGTTTTGATAGTGTTGAAATTTCAGGAGTTGAAGATAGATTTAATGCTTCATTAGGTACC
TACCATGATTTGCTAAAAATTATTAAAGATAAAGATTTTTTGGATAATGAAGAAAATGAAGATATCTTAG
AGGATATTGTTTTAACATTGACCTTATTTGAAGATAGGGAGATGATTGAGGAAAGACTTAAAACATATGC
TCACCTCTTTGATGATAAGGTGATGAAACAGCTTAAACGTCGCCGTTATACTGGTTGGGGACGTTTGTCT
CGAAAATTGATTAATGGTATTAGGGATAAGCAATCTGGCAAAACAATATTAGATTTTTTGAAATCAGATG
GTTTTGCCAATCGCAATTTTATGCAGCTGATCCATGATGATAGTTTGACATTTAAAGAAGACATTCAAAA
AGCACAAGTGTCTGGACAAGGCGATAGTTTACATGAACATATTGCAAATTTAGCTGGTAGCCCTGCTATT
AAAAAAGGTATTTTACAGACTGTAAAAGTTGTTGATGAATTGGTCAAAGTAATGGGGCGGCATAAGCCAG
AAAATATCGTTATTGAAATGGCACGTGAAAATCAGACAACTCAAAAGGGCCAGAAAAATTCGCGAGAGCG
TATGAAACGAATCGAAGAAGGTATCAAAGAATTAGGAAGTCAGATTCTTAAAGAGCATCCTGTTGAAAAT
ACTCAATTGCAAAATGAAAAGCTCTATCTCTATTATCTCCAAAATGGAAGAGACATGTATGTGGACCAAG
AATTAGATATTAATCGTTTAAGTGATTATGATGTCGATCACATTGTTCCACAAAGTTTCCTTAAAGACGA
TTCAATAGACAATAAGGTCTTAACGCGTTCTGATAAAAATCGTGGTAAATCGGATAACGTTCCAAGTGAA
GAAGTAGTCAAAAAGATGAAAAACTATTGGAGACAACTTCTAAACGCCAAGTTAATCACTCAACGTAAGT
TTGATAATTTAACGAAAGCTGAACGTGGAGGTTTGAGTGAACTTGATAAAGCTGGTTTTATCAAACGCCA
ATTGGTTGAAACTCGCCAAATCACTAAGCATGTGGCACAAATTTTGGATAGTCGCATGAATACTAAATAC
GATGAAAATGATAAACTTATTCGAGAGGTTAAAGTGATTACCTTAAAATCTAAATTAGTTTCTGACTTCC
GAAAAGATTTCCAATTCTATAAAGTACGTGAGATTAACAATTACCATCATGCCCATGATGCGTATCTAAA
TGCCGTCGTTGGAACTGCTTTGATTAAGAAATATCCAAAACTTGAATCGGAGTTTGTCTATGGTGATTAT
AAAGTTTATGATGTTCGTAAAATGATTGCTAAGTCTGAGCAAGAAATAGGCAAAGCAACCGCAAAATATT
TCTTTTACTCTAATATCATGAACTTCTTCAAAACAGAAATTACACTTGCAAATGGAGAGATTCGCAAACG
CCCTCTAATCGAAACTAATGGGGAAACTGGAGAAATTGTCTGGGATAAAGGGCGAGATTTTGCCACAGTG
CGCAAAGTATTGTCCATGCCCCAAGTCAATATTGTCAAGAAAACAGAAGTACAGACAGGCGGATTCTCCA
AGGAGTCAATTTTACCAAAAAGAAATTCGGACAAGCTTATTGCTCGTAAAAAAGACTGGGATCCAAAAAA
ATATGGTGGTTTTGATAGTCCAACGGTAGCTTATTCAGTCCTAGTGGTTGCTAAGGTGGAAAAAGGGAAA
TCGAAGAAGTTAAAATCCGTTAAAGAGTTACTAGGGATCACAATTATGGAAAGAAGTTCCTTTGAAAAAA
ATCCGATTGACTTTTTAGAAGCTAAAGGATATAAGGAAGTTAAAAAAGACTTAATCATTAAACTACCTAA
ATATAGTCTTTTTGAGTTAGAAAACGGTCGTAAACGGATGCTGGCTAGTGCCGGAGAATTACAAAAAGGA
AATGAGCTGGCTCTGCCAAGCAAATATGTGAATTTTTTATATTTAGCTAGTCATTATGAAAAGTTGAAGG
GTAGTCCAGAAGATAACGAACAAAAACAATTGTTTGTGGAGCAGCATAAGCATTATTTAGATGAGATTAT
TGAGCAAATCAGTGAATTTTCTAAGCGTGTTATTTTAGCAGATGCCAATTTAGATAAAGTTCTTAGTGCA
TATAACAAACATAGAGACAAACCAATACGTGAACAAGCAGAAAATATTATTCATTTATTTACGTTGACGA
ATCTTGGAGCTCCCGCTGCTTTTAAATATTTTGATACAACAATTGATCGTAAACGATATACGTCTACAAA
AGAAGTTTTAGATGCCACTCTTATCCATCAATCCATCACTGGTCTTTATGAAACACGCATTGATTTGAGT
CAGCTAGGAGGTGACAAACGTCCGGCAGCAACCAAAAAGGCAGGTCAGGCCAAAAAGAAATAGAGTATTG
ACTGAATTAAATAGAATTAACGAAGGTGTAAATAATTATTTATTTGCTGACGAATCGCTGTGACAAATAA
ACACAGGTGATGTTATGGAATTAAATGAGTTAACTAACAAATTGTCAAATTTGGTGCCAATGACCGATTT
TAAATTAGATAATCGAGCCAGTTTGCAATTGCTTAAATATATTGAAGCGTATACGAAGATAATACCCTTT
AATTCTGGCGATAAATATTGGAATGACTTTTTCTTTATGTCAGGAAATACGCCAGAGAAACTTGCAAAAT
TATATCAGAAAGAAATAGAACCCAATGGGGAGTTATTACCTCAGCAGGCTTTTTTGTTGGCGGTTTTGCG
TTTATTGGAAACACCAATATCCTTATTAAATGTATTACCTGCTGCTCATCGTGAGCTCTATTATCGGGAG
CTTTTAGGCTTGTCTTCCCATGCGGCACAGCCTGATCAGGTTGCTTTATCTATGGAACTGAATTCGACAG
TGATGGAACAGCTGCTCCCTGAAGGAACCCTGTTTGAGGCTGGTCAGGATGAACAAGGCAATGCATTGCA
ATATGCCCTGGATGCCAGTTTGCTGGCTAATCGTGGATATATCAGTGACTTGCGCTGGTTACGGAATGAC
GGGGAAAAGCAATGGGTTACTTCTGCTCCATGGGATTTACAGGCACAGGTGTCACTGCCGTCTGATGGGA
TACGATTATTTGGTAAGACAAATAGTGATCAGCAGGTATTTGGTGGGGTGTTGATAACGTCATCACTTCT
GGCGATGGAAGCGGGGATAAGGAAGATCATTGTTACTTTTGAGCAGGAGATGAACACCCAAGAACTGGTG
GCACAGGTCAGCAGTGGAAATCAATGGCTAACATTGACGTCTGAGGTAAATAAGAAAGAGGTCACACTGA
CACTGTCAGACAAAGAACCGGCAATCAGTGCGCCAGAGGATCTGGATAATCTCTTTTTCACGCAACCGGT
ACTCAGGCTACAGGGAAAGGATAGTCAGGCACTGCCGGAGGTGACGGGTATCAGCGTTTCGGAAAAGGAT
GATACTAAGGATACCTCTTTTGAGATGTATCACTTAACACCATTTGGTTATAGCAGTGATATAGAGCCAT
TGGAGGAAAATCCAGCGTTATATTTAGGCTTTACTGATGTAAAGCCAGGGCAAACACTGGCGCTGTATTG
GAAATTAAAATCCCCGCAGCAACCAACCGTTTCCTGGTATTACCTGGATCAACATAATCAATGGGCTGAA
TTGGATTCATGGGTCAGTGATGGAACCCAGAATCTGTATCAGGATGGTACTTGGCACGTTGAGTTGCCTG
TGGATGCATCCAATCAGGCAGAGCAGATGCCAGTTGGACGCTATTGGTTGCGGGCAGTGGTGGAGGTACC
CGCTCATGAGGGGGCGTTGGGGAAGGCTCCTTGGCTATATGGTCTAATCTATAACGCCATGACGGCAACC
TTGGTTAATGTAGATAGCATCAGTGACAGCCATTTCTTAACCCCTTTGCCTGCCAGCAGCATACAGCGGC
CCGTTGAACCCATCATTGTGTTGGCATCGGTCAACCAGCCTTGGGCATCATGGGGTGGACGTATACCTGA
ATCCTACAGTGCCTTTTTTGAACGGATAGCTCAAAACCTGTCTCATCGAAACCGGTCCTTAACCTGGGGA
AATATGGTGACATTACTCAAAGAGCGTTATGTCAGCATCTTTGATGTTAAGTATCCAGGTAATGATGAAC
TCACCAGAGTGCCAGCATTGGAGCAGCAGCAACTAACAGTGATTCCAGCAAACCGGTACAACGATAGCGA
TGATTCTCTGCGTCCGGTACTGAATCCTGCTCGTCTGCAAGAGATGGCTGATTGGTTGCAGCAGAAAGAC
TCTCCCTGGGCCTCTATTGAGGTCAGGAATCCAGAATACTTGGATGTGAAAATCCATTACGAGGTGATTT
TTAAACCTGATGTGAACGAAGATTTTGGCTATCGCCAGCTACAGCAGCAACTGTGTGAGGTGTATATGCC
TTGGAGCATAGATGAGCAGCGGCCCGTTGTATTGAATAACAGCATTAATTATTTCCAGTTGTTAGCCACT
ATTCAACAGCAACCGCTGGTTGAGCGAGTCACTCGTCTGACACTACATCGGGCTGATTCTTCTGATGAGA
GTGATGGTACAGCATCTGTGGAAGCCAAAGATAATGAAGTGCTTATTTTAGTCTGGGAAGAGGACGATAA
TCTGCAATACCGAGGAAATGACTATGAGTAATCAGGATGCACTGTTTCATAGCGTTAAAGACGATATTCA
CTTTGATACCTTGCTGGAACAAGCTCATCAGGTGATTGAAAAACAGGCTGAAAAACTGTGGAGTGATACG
GCAGAGCATGATCCGGGTATCACATTTTTGCAGGGAATCAGTTACGGTGTGTCAGATTTGGCTTACCGAC
ATACATTACCCCTGAAAGATTTACTGACTCCGGCGCCGGATGAGCAGCAGCAAGAGGGAATTTTTCCTGC
CGAATTTGGCCCGCATAATACACTGACTTGTGGGCCGGTGACAGCGGATGATTATCGCAAGGCATTGTTA
GATCTACACAGCAGCGACAGCCTGGATGGTACTCAGCAGGATGAGGGGGATTTTCTGTTCCGGAGTGTGC
AACTGGTGCGTGAACCGGAAAAACAGCGTTATACCTATTGGTATGATGCAACCAAGAGGGAATATAGCTT
TGTCAACAGTGAAGGGGCTAAAGAGTTTACCTTGCGGGGGAATTACTGGTTGTATCTGGAACCAACCCGT
TGGACTCAGGGTAATATTGCCGCTGCTACCAGACAACTGACAGAATTTTTGACTAAAAATCGCAATATTG
GTGAATCTGTCAGCAACATTATCTGGCTACAACCGGTTGATCTGCCACTGTTGCTGGATGTTGAACTGGA
TGATGATGTAGGTGCACAGGATGTCCCCGGTATTTTTGCGGCGGTGTATAGCACCGCAGAGCAGTATCTG
ATGCCTGGAGCACAGCGTTACCGTACGGAAGTACTGCAAAATGCTGGGATGAGCAATGATCAAATCTTCG
AAGGTCCATTATTGGAACATGGCTGGATACCAGAGCTGCCGGCAGCCCGTGATTATACTCAAAGGCTCAC
TCTCAATCTTAGCCGGTTGGTAAATAGTCTGCTTGAGATTGAGGGCATTAAACATGTGAATCGTCTTCGT
CTGGATGATAGCTTCGATAAAACTGCTATTGAACCCGTTAAGGGGGATACCTGGTCGTGGTCGATCAAAG
AGGGCTATTATCCACGTCTTTGGGGAGAAGACCCACTTAACCAATTGGCGCAACAAAATGGCCCGCTTAG
GGTGATAGCCAAAGGAGGGATTAGCGTCAGTGTGAGTAAAGAGCAAATCCAGGCCAGTTTACCCAGTCAA
TCACTGATTCAAAATGAGCCGGTAATATTGGCTTACGGCCAGCACCGTGACGTTGGCAGCTATTATCCCG
TCAGTGATACTTTGCCGCCTTGCTATGGACTACAACATTCTTTGTCTGAAAGTGAACACTTATTGCCACT
TCATCAATTTATGTTGCCATTTGAACAATTATTGGCCTGTGGTTGTCAACAGATAGCCATGCTCCCGCGG
TTACTGGCTTTTCAGCGCGAAGGTTATGAGGTTTGGGGTGATCAGTGGCCCTTTAAGTCAGGCTCAGTGA
ATGATGACGCCCATCAAGATTATGCCCCTGCATTAAAGGATTTGTTAGGACAGATTGCGCTGGATAGTGA
TCATGAATTGGATATTATTAATTACTTGCTGGGTTACTTTGGCACACAGCGGGCACCGCGTACCTTTACG
ACACAACTCGATGATTTTCGTGCGGTCCAACAGGGTTATCTGGCCCAGCAACCGACATTGACTTACCACC
GCTCCAATATTCGTATCGATCAGGTATCGTCGCTACAAAAACGTATTGCTGCTCGCATGGGGCTGGGCGG
TGAGTTGTTTAAACCTCAACCGGATCTGAGCCAACTGCCTTTTTATTTGATTGAACATCGAGCGTTGCTG
CCAGTCAAACCCAATAGTCAGTTTGATAAGGAACAGAAACCAGCCTCGGTGACAGAGGAGGGGGGCAGCC
AAACAGGTCAACATTATGTGGTCATTGAACAGAAGGGCATTGATGGCAAGCTGACACAGGGGCAAGTGAT
CAATTTAATTCTGTATGAAGGAGAGCAGGGAGAAACCCAATTTACGATACGCGGTCAGATGGTATTCAAA
ACCGAGGGGGATAAGTTTTGGTTGGATGTGAATAATAGTGCGCAACTGGAATATAATCTGGCGCGGGTAA
TGACAGCAGCCAAGGCGAGTAAACTCTTTTGGCAAAACAGCCCGGTATGGATGGAGGATATGGGCTATCG
TCTGGCCTATGCTAGTGACCAATCCTCATTGCCTGTGAATCAACGGCGCTTGACCCGCACAGTGCAAACT
CCATTCCCGCCGATGGTTGTTGTAGGTAGCGAAATCACCCTGTTAAAGCAGGTGGGGATAGTCAATTTAA
AAAAAGCGGAGTCAGAAAAACTTTATGCAAAAGTTGTTAGCTTTGATCGCATTGAAGGGACCTTGATTAT
TGAGCGTTTGGGTAATTCCACTCTGGCTTTTCCTACCTCGGAAGAGGCGTGGCGGTATAGTTGGTATTTT
TCGGGGGAGAAATATGAAAGGACTGACCGCTTTTCATTTGTGATTAGCGTAGTAGTGAACAGTGACTTAA
TTAAATTGCCCGGTGTTGATCCCTATAAATTGGAAGAATGGGTGAAAGAAACGATTCTTACCGAATTTCC
AGCTCATATTTCTATGATTATCCATTGGATGGATCGGGAAGCCTTTTTAAATTTCGCCAATACCTATCAG
CGTTGGCAAAATAATGGTACGCCACTGGGGGATGCGGCTTATTCCATTCTAGAAAGTTTGACACTTGGTA
AATTGCCATCTGCCTTAAAAGGTGTTGGCACAATGCGTATTGCCACATCTAGTCAAAGAGAAGAAGTGGT
GGGTAGTAATGGTGATCAATGGAATACAGATGGAATAACCCAGAATGAATTATTCTATGTTCCTAAAGAG
AGCTAGGAAAAATAAATATCTGCCACTAATGATGTTGAATTAAATATGTTTTCTGGAGTTAATCATGAAC
GAAACTCGTTATAATGCAACTGTACAAGAACAACAAACATTATCTAATCCAAAAGCTGTTGGACCTGACA
TCGATAAATTAAAGGATAAATTTAAAGAGGGCAGTATTCCCCTGCAAACCGATTTCAATGAGTTAATTGA
TATTGCCGATATTGGACGTAAAGCCTGTGGTCAAGCGCCACAACAAAATGGCCCAGGAGAAGGATTGAAA
TTGGCTGATGACGGTACGCTTAATTTAAAAATAGGCACTTTTTCCAATAAAGACTTTTCTCCATTAATAT
TAAAAGATGATGTTTTATCTGTAGATCTTGGTAGTGGTCTGACTAATGAAACCAATGGAATCTGTGTCGG
TCAGGGCGATGGTATTACAGTTAACACTAGCAATGTAGCTGTAAAACAAGGTAACGGAATTAGCGTTACT
AGTAGTGGTGGTGTTGCCGTTAAAGTTAGTGCTAATAAGGGACTTAGCGTTGATAGTAGTGGTGTTGCAG
TTAAAGTTAATACTGATAAGGGAATTAGCGTTGATGGTAATGGTGTTGCAGTTAAAGTTAATACTAGTAA
AGGAATTAGCGTTGATAATACAGGTGTTGCAGTTATAGCTAATGCTAGTAAGGGAATTAGCGTTGATGGT
AGTGGTGTTGCAGTTATAGCTAATACTAGTAAAGGAATTAGCGTTGATGGTAGTGGTGTTGCAGTTATAG
CTAATACTAGTAAAGGAATTAGCGTTGATAATACAGGTGTTGCAGTTATAGCTAATGCTAGTAAGGGAAT
TAGCGTTGATGGTAGTGGTGTTGCAGTTATAGCTAATACTAGTAAAGGAATTAGCGTTGATGGTAGTGGT
GTTGCAGTTATAGCTAATACTAGTAAAGGAATTAGCGTTGATAGTAGTGGTGTTGCAGTTAAAGTTAAAG
CTAATGGCGGAATTAAAGTAGATGCTAATGGTGTTGCAATTGATCCTAATAATGTACTCCCCAAGGGAGT
GATTGTAATGTTCTCTGGCAGTACTGCACCAACTGGTTGGGCGTTATGTGATGGCAATAATGGTACACCA
AATTTAATCGATCGATTTATTTTAGGTGGGAAAGGGACTGATATTAATGGAGTGAGTACTAATACAGCTT
CAGGTACTAAAAATAGTAAGTTATTCGATTTCAGTTCTGATGAAGCTACATTAACTATTGATGGTAAAAC
ACTGGGGAGAGGCGGTTCTGGCGGCGGTGGTTCTGGCGGTAACGATAAACTGACCCTGTGGACCACACCG
GCACCGAGTCCGAATTGTCGTCTGAATGCAGAAAAAGATGCAAAACTGACACTGGTTCTGACCAAATGTG
GTAGCCAGATTCTGGCAACCGTTAGCGTTCTGGCAGTTAAAGGTAGCCTGGCACCGATTAGCGGCACCGT
TCAGAGCGCACATCTGATTATTCGTTTTGATGAAAATGGCGTGCTGCTGAATAATAGCTTTCTGGATCCG
GAATATTGGAATTTTCGTAATGGTGATCTGACCGAAGGCACCGCATATACCAATGCAGTTGGTTTTATGC
CGAATCTGAGCGCATATCCGAAAAGCCATGGTAAAACCGCAAAAAGCAATATTGTTAGCCAGGTGTATCT
GAACGGCGATAAAACAAAACCGGTTACACTGACCATTACACTGAATGGCACCCAAGAAACCGGTGATACC
ACACCGAGCGCCTATAGCATGAGCTTTAGCTGGGATTGGAGCGGTCATAACTATATCAATGAAATTTTTG
CGACCAGCAGCTACACCTTTAGCTATATTGCACAAGAAGGTGGCTCTGGTGGTGGTGGTTCAGGTGGTCA
CGATCATGATATTAAGATAACGGGCACAGGAAAACATTCTCACAAAAACAAAGTAACAGTCCCTTATTAT
ATTCTGGCTTTCATCATAAAGCTTTAATATATATGAAAAATTGAAAATATAAATTATCCATTAATAATAA
AGAGGATATTAGCATGACTTCGGAGCCAAATCTGTTAAACCGGATTACAATTACTATTGAAGCTAATAAT
CAACAAGTAGCTAGAAAAGTATTGCATGGCTCCTTGCTTAATCAAGCTAATATAAATAAATTATTTAATT
CATACTTTAATGAATATGAAATTAATAGGGGTGTTTATTTAGAAACATTAATCCTGAATCTTGGTACGAT
AAATTTCCATGATTTTAATTCATTGTTTCCTACTCTCCTAAAAGCTGCATTGAATAAAGAATTCAGTCAA
TATCAGATAAACAACCATAGGGAAGAAATGCTATTTAATGAGACAATATCAAATCAAGCTACTGATAAGT
CTTACATATTTGGCGATAACAAATTAATTGATGCAGAGAATTTCATTCACTTTTTATATCAAAAGCATTC
CACATTAAATCTAGTAGAAGCAATGGGAAATAATGGTATTGAAAAATTAACAAATCAGTTAACACAAATA
GAAAATAAATTTGCGTTATTATTGGCAAAAAGTTGTTTGTCTGAGGAAGGCTTAAAACGACTCTTGGCTA
TCAAACAACCCGATTTATTAATCGCTATCAATCGCAGATTATCTGAAAGAATAAATAGACCACAATATCA
GGAGAAGCTTGTTTCCTGCGGACAACTGATATTTAGTGCTCTGGGATATATACAACAGTACAATATACAG
GAAATTCCTAAACCGGATGAAAAAGTTATTGCACGCATAACAACTGAACTTAATAATAATGGTTTGCTTA
ATACAATACCTATTATTACACTATTTCGTCAGAGTGGGATTAACGATTCATCACTAAATGATTGGCTAAA
GAAAATCTGGCAGGTGAGATCAATTTCACAGTTATGCAGAAAGTATCTTTCTGCTAAGGAATACCAATAT
CTGTCAGAACATTTTGTTTCAAAGAGCGTCGATAAAAATAGATATGATGAAGAGCCCGTAAATCAGAGCA
TATTATCAAGGTTGAATAATAATTCCATTAAAGAAGGAAATAATCACAGTCAACTCTGTACTCTCAGTAG
ACTATATTCTGAACCCGTTGTATTACCTGAACAAACCATTCTACGTCAGGTTAGTAATACAGTAGATCAG
AGCATATTATCAAGGTTGAATAATGCCTCCATTAAAGAAGGAAATAACCAAAGTCAACTTCGCACTCTCA
GTAGACTATATTCTGAGCCCGTTGCATTACCTGAACAAACCATTCCACGTCAGGTTAGTAATACAGGTAT
ATTAATTCTATGGCCAATGCTACCTACACTATTTAACCAGCTTGGTCTACTTGAGAAAAAGAAATTTATC
CATCGTCAGGCCCAGTTTAATGCCGTTGATTTTCTTGATTACCTGATTTGGGGAACCGAAGATGTGAAAG
TGGAACGAAAGGTTTTGAATAATGTTCTATGTGGGTTAATGGCTGATGAAATTACTGAACCAATGCCTAT
TGAACCAGAAAAACAATGGATAATAATTCAATGGCTGGACGCTATTATCTCCCAACTTTCTGGCTGGAAA
AAGTTAAGTCGTAATGACGTCCGTCAATTATTTCTACAACGACCAGGAGAATTACTGATCAATGAACAGG
AAATTAAAATCACAATACAGCAACAACCATTTGATGCTCTGTTAACTGATTGGCCGTGGCCAATGAATAT
GGCTTGTTTTAGCTGGTTGAGTCAACCATTAACCATTACGTGGTTATAACCATTGACCACAATGACTTAG
TCTGAGTAAAAAATATGAATATATCGCCTGTTTTTTATGATTCATTGAATCAGGATAACGACCGTGATCT
ATCGTTTTTATTTAGCGAACTGGAACGAATAGATCTCGCTCTTCAACACCATTTTTATTGTGTAGAAAGT
CAGCGAAGTGAGCTCCTGGATGAGTTTCTGCTCACTGAGGCGGAAGTGGTGACCAGGCTGGATAAGCCAC
TTGGTAAACCTCATTGGATAAATGATGATTATCTGGCGATATCGCAAAAGGGCAATGTAAGCCTAATGGC
AGCGTCCAGATTAATGGATCTGATCGAACGCTTTGAACTGACTGATTTTGAGCGCGATGTTTTACTATTA
GGCTTATTGCCCCATTTTGATAGCCGCTATTATCGACTGTTTTCGCTGATTCAAGGGGGACAACAGGGTC
GATTACCTTCTTTTGCGCTGGCATTGGAACTGTTTTGCCACTCGGCGCTGGAGAAACAGGTACAGCAAGC
GAGTTTTCTGCACCGGGCACCTTTGATGGGTTGCCAGCTATTATCCATCGATACTAGTCAAAAAACGCTG
GCCTGGCTCCAGACTCCCTTTATTACTGACAGCGGGGTATATCACTTTTTACTGGGGCATCACTACATTA
TGCCGGCTTTAGAACATTGTGCTGAGTGGTTAACACCGACAGGGATTGGCTGTTATCCTGAAGGATTAAA
ACAAGTACTGGGTAACGTATTGTTATCTGACAACGATAATATTAGACCGATTGTCTTATTACGGGGAATG
GCCGGCAGTGCCAGAGCTTATACCATTACTAATATGATGGCTTCAGAAGGGAAGCAAACACTGCTGGTAG
ATATATCCAAACTTGCTGATAGCGATGAAAAAAACATTATTCTTCAGATAAAGCATATTTTGCGGGAAAC
CCGCATGCATGGAGCATGTTTATTATTACGGAATTTTTGCTTGTTAGTGGAACAGAATAAACAACTATTG
GACTCCCTGTCAGAGTTATTGAATCAACCTGAATTAAGAATTGTTTGCCTGATTGAGCCTTATTCCCCAT
TGGTATGGCTGAAAAAGATACCGGTATTACTGATTGAGATGCCACTTTTAACGCCTGCGGAAAAAGCCAG
ATTGTTAATTGCCAGCTTACCGGATAATTGTTCCGAGGATATTGATACGATAACTTTAAGCCAGCGTTAC
ACTTTTAACCCAGAAACCCTGCCATTGATTTTGCAAGAGGCCCAGCTTTATCAACAGCAGCGAGATCCGC
TGGATATCTTGCAGCAATGCGATATACGCCAGGCATTAAATTTGCGTGCTCAACAAAATTTCGGTCAATT
GGCACAGCGGATTATTCCTAAGCGCTCATTAAAGGATTTATTGGTATCCGATGAGATTGCTCAGCAGTTA
CGGGAAATACTCATAGCAATTAAGTATCGGGAACAGGTTCTGGCGGGAGGGTTTAAAGATAAAATTGCCT
ATGGCACTGGTATCAGCGCCCTGTTTTATGGTGATTCAGGCACTGGAAAAACCATGGCAGCAGAAGTGAT
TGCTGACCACATTGGCGTTGACTTAATAAAAGTGGATTTATCTACAGTAGTGAATAAATACATCGGTGAA
ACAGAAAAAAACTTATCCCGTATTTTCGATTTGGCGGAACAGGATGCAGGGGTATTATTCTTTGATGAAG
CTGACGCACTGTTTGGTAAACGCAGTGAAACTAAAGATTCCCAGGACAGACATGCCAATATTGAAGTTTC
TTACTTATTACAGCGCCTGGAGAATTACCCGGGTCTGGTCATTTTATCCACCAATAATCGTGGTCATTTA
GACAGTGCTTTTAATCGTCGTTTTACTTTCATTACCCGTTTTACTTACCCGGATGAAAAAATCCGTAAAA
AAATGTGGCAGGAAATTTGGCCTAGAAATATAAAAATATCGGAAGATATCGATTTTAACGAATTAGCTCA
ACGAACAAGCGTGACTGGCGCGAATATCCGCAATATTGCTTTATTGTCTTCATTCTTTGCTTCAGAGCAG
GGGAATGATGAAGTCAGTAATGAAAATATTGAAATTGCATTGAAGCGTGAATTAGCTAAAGTCGGACGAT
TAACATTTTAAAAGTTATCACAATGAAAGTATTGAAATATTAAATAAATTTATTACCAAAAAGTTATCAC
GATATAATTTAAGAGAGGTTTTTTATGTTAAACACGCAAACTATTATTGATGTCAATAAGGCAATGGATG
CCATGCTGCGCGCATATCTGAATCAAGATATTGCCATTCGTTTTGATCTACCTGAATTGGATACTATGCA
ATCTGATGCGATGGTAAGTATCTTTCTTTATGACATTCATGAAGATTTACAGCTTCGCTCGGCAGAATCA
AGAGGGTTTGATGTTTATGCCGGGAGGTTATTGCCTGGTTGGGTAAATATTAAATGTAACTATCTGATTA
CCTATTGGGAAGCTTCTAAGCCAGCGACTGATGCCAGCAGTCCGGATAGCCAACCTGATAACCAGGCAAT
ACAAGTGATGTCACAAGTATTAAATGCCTTGATTAATAATCGTCAATTGGCAGGTATTCCTGGTGCTTAT
ACTCAGGTTGTACCGCCTAAAGAGAGTTTAAATAGCCTGGGGAATTTCTGGCAATCACTGGGTAATCGCC
CACGGCTTTCTCTCAATTATTCAGTGACAGTACCTGTTAGCCTAAACGATGGTCAGGATAGCGCGACTCC
GGTTACCGCGGTTTCTTCTACAGTGGAACAAACGGCATCGCTCAGTCAAGAAGTGGTTAGTCATGCTTTA
CGCGAATTACTCATTACGGAATTAGGAGGAGGAGAGGATAACCGGTTGGTACTGAGTAAAGTTGAATTAT
CCGCAGTGAAAGAGACGATGACTCAAGACAGTCCGGCTCAGATGATTATATTGTTGTCTGTTTCAGGCAT
TACACGACAGGAATATTTGAAGGAAATTGATAATATCTTTGATCGTTGGGTAAATAATGCTGAAGTTATT
ACCACTATTGATGATTGTGGGATTAGAATTGAAAGTATAACGAAAGATAATCTTGTAGGAATTTAAATTT
TTTTAATTAAATAAAGGAATTAATATTGATTTGATAGAGCATGTAATCAATAACTTCTATGAAAATGTTG
AAAAACAATACACGGAAACACTTAACTTACAATTAAATTGTTAAAG
Features (pLannotate 1.2.2; 9 found; start..end, strand, type, name):
    339..1154    -  CDS            KanR: aminoglycoside phosphotransferase; aph(3')-Ia; confers resistance to kanamycin in bacteria or G418 (Geneticin®) in eukaryotes
   1286..1438    -  CDS            tetR (fragment): TETR1_ECOLX - Experimental evidence at protein level: Swiss-Prot protein existence level 1. TetR is the repressor of the tetracycline resistance element; its N-terminal region forms a helix-turn-helix structure and binds DNA. Binding of tetracycline to TetR reduces the repressor affinity for the tetracycline resistance gene (tetA) promoter operator sites. From Escherichia coli.
   1458..2606    -  CDS            trfA: trans-acting replication protein that binds to and activates oriV
   2878..3249    -  CDS            traJ: oriT-recognizing protein; traJ
   3282..3391    -  oriT           oriT: incP origin of transfer
   3537..4245    +  rep_origin     oriV: incP origin of replication
   4484..5072    +  rep_origin     ori: high-copy-number ColE1/pMB1/pBR322/pUC origin of replication
  13762..17865   +  CDS            cas9: CAS9_STRP1 - Also known as csn1 From Streptococcus pyogenes serotype M1.
  24196..24888   +  CDS            SPIKE_ADE05 (fragment): Experimental evidence at protein level: Swiss-Prot protein existence level 1. Forms spikes that protrude from each vertex of the icosahedral capsid. Interacts with host coxsackievirus and adenovirus receptor CXADR located at the cell tight junctions to provide virion initial attachment to target cell. The fiber protein binds to CXADR with a higher affinity than CXADR binds to itself, thereby blocking the cell-cell adhesion function of CXADR dimers and leading to local disruption of the tight junction. Fiber protein present on neo- synthesized particles may thus disrupt the junctional integrity
