[The description below was written by a language model from this plasmid's Addgene catalogue record and pLannotate feature annotations shown in this document.]
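Description:
pAWP78-PVCpnf_pvc13-Ad5_pvc10-Cas9 is a roughly 30 kb bacterial expression plasmid built on the pAWP78 backbone that carries an engineered structural operon for a Photorhabdus virulence cassette (PVC), a contractile "nanosyringe" particle produced in bacteria. The backbone is a broad-host-range IncP-type design. It contains oriV together with the trfA replication protein that activates it, and an oriT with traJ that would permit conjugal mobilisation. A ColE1/pUC-type origin is also annotated, although the catalogue lists the plasmid as low copy. Selection is by kanamycin through an aph(3')-Ia gene. A short tetR fragment is also detected and is probably a backbone remnant rather than a functional repressor.

The payload is a synthetic insert assembled by Gibson cloning in which two PVC components are modified. The tail fiber protein Pvc13, which determines target-cell recognition, is retargeted with the adenovirus 5 fiber knob. This matches the annotated fragment of the Ad5 fiber protein, whose natural receptor is CXADR. The spike tip protein Pvc10 is fused at its C-terminal domain to Streptococcus pyogenes Cas9, so that the nuclease is physically loaded onto the particle as cargo. Automated annotation identified only Cas9 and the knob fragment within the insert. The remaining PVC structural genes, which presumably occupy most of the unannotated sequence, and the promoter driving the operon are not described in the record.

The construct is intended for producing retargeted PVC particles that deliver Cas9 protein into chosen cells, as part of work on programmable delivery of biomolecules with bacterial injection systems.
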