Addgene plasmid #243733: pAWP78-PVCpnf_pvc13-Ad5_pvc10-Cas9
Purpose: PVC structural operon - tail fiber (Pvc13) retargeted with Ad5 knob - spike tip (Pvc10) loaded with Cas9 on CTD
Depositing lab: Feng Zhang. Depositing organization: Broad Institute. Publication: Targeted delivery of diverse biomolecules with engineered bacterial nanosyringes. Kreitz J, Yang V, Friedrich MJ, Pham J, Macrae RK, Zhang F. Nat Biotechnol. 2025 Aug 12. doi: 10.1038/s41587-025-02774-x. PubMed 40796978.
Backbone
  Vector backbone: pAWP78
  Vector type: Bacterial Expression
Growth in bacteria
  Bacterial resistance: Kanamycin, 50 μg/mL
  Growth temperature: 37°C
  Growth strain: EPI300
  Copy number: Low Copy
Gene/Insert
  Gene/Insert name: pvc13-Ad5_pvc10-Cas9
  Species: Synthetic
  Cloning method: Gibson Cloning
Terms and licenses: Academic/Nonprofit Terms; Industry Terms: Not Available to Industry
How to cite: pAWP78-PVCpnf_pvc13-Ad5_pvc10-Cas9 was a gift from Feng Zhang (Addgene plasmid # 243733 ; http://n2t.net/addgene:243733 ; RRID:Addgene_243733)
